>Addgene plasmid #139282 | pET28a-SznE | addgene full sequence | sequence record 273426 | Addgene NGS Result
TGGCGAATGGG
[124 nt withheld, positions 12-135]
C
[91 nt withheld, positions 137-227]
A
[49 nt withheld, positions 229-277]
CCTTTGACGTTGGAGTCCACGTTCTTT
[37 nt withheld, positions 305-341]
ACCCTATCTCGGTCTATTCTTTTGATTTATAAGGGATTTTGCCGATTTCGGCCTATTGGTTAAAAAATGA
GCTGATTTAACAAAAATTTAACGCGAATTTTAACAAAATATTAACGCTTACAATTTAGGTGGCACTTTTC
GGGGAAATGTGCGCGGAACCCCTATTTGTTTATTTTTCTAAATACATTCAAATATGTATCCGCTCATGAA
TTAATTCTTAGAAAAACTCATCGAGCATCAAATGAAACTGCAATTTATTCATATCAGGATTATCAATACC
ATATTTTTGAAAAAGCCGTTTCTGTAATGAAGGAGAAAACTCACCGAGGCAGTTCCATAGGATGGCAAGA
TCCTGGTATCGGTCTGCGATTCCGACTCGTCCAACATCAATACAACCTATTAATTTCCCCTCGTCAAAAA
TAAGGTTATCAAGTGAGAAATCACCATGAGTGACGACTGAATCCGGTGAGAATGGCAAAAGTTTATGCAT
TTCTTTCCAGACTTGTTCAACAGGCCAGCCATTACGCTCGTCATCAAAATCACTCGCATCAACCAAACCG
TTATTCATTCGTGATTGCGCCTGAGCGAGACGAAATACGCGATCGCTGTTAAAAGGACAATTACAAACAG
GAATCGAATGCAACCGGCGCAGGAACACTGCCAGCGCATCAACAATATTTTCACCTGAATCAGGATATTC
TTCTAATACCTGGAATGCTGTTTTCCCGGGGATCGCAGTGGTGAGTAACCATGCATCATCAGGAGTACGG
ATAAAATGCTTGATGGTCGGAAGAGGCATAAATTCCGTCAGCCAGTTTAGTCTGACCATCTCATCTGTAA
CATCATTGGCAACGCTACCTTTGCCATGTTTCAGAAACAACTCTGGCGCATCGGGCTTCCCATACAATCG
ATAGATTGTCGCACCTGATTGCCCGACATTATCGCGAGCCCATTTATACCCATATAAATCAGCATCCATG
TTGGAATTTAATCGCGGCCTAGAGCAAGACGTTTCCCGTTGAATATGGCTCATAACACCCCTTGTATTAC
TGTTTATGTAAGCAGACAGTTTTATTGTTCATGACCAAAATCCCTTAACGTGAGTTTTCGTTCCACTGAG
CGTCAGACCCCGTAGAAAAGATCAAAGGATCTTCTTGAGATCCTTTTTTTCTGCGCGTAATCTGCTGCTT
GCAAACAAAAAAACCACCGCTACCAGCGGTGGTTTGTTTGCCGGATCAAGAGCTACCAACTCTTTTTCCG
AAGGTAACTGGCTTCAGCAGAGCGCAGATACCAAATACTGTCCTTCTAGTGTAGCCGTAGTTAGGCCACC
ACTTCAAGAACTCTGTAGCACCGCCTACATACCTCGCTCTGCTAATCCTGTTACCAGTGGCTGCTGCCAG
TGGCGATAAGTCGTGTCTTACCGGGTTGGACTCAAGACGATAGTTACCGGATAAGGCGCAGCGGTCGGGC
TGAACGGGGGGTTCGTGCACACAGCCCAGCTTGGAGCGAACGACCTACACCGAACTGAGATACCTACAGC
GTGAGCTATGAGAAAGCGCCACGCTTCCCGAAGGGAGAAAGGCGGACAGGTATCCGGTAAGCGGCAGGGT
CGGAACAGGAGAGCGCACGAGGGAGCTTCCAGGGGGAAACGCCTGGTATCTTTATAGTCCTGTCGGGTTT
CGCCACCTCTGACTTGAGCGTCGATTTTTGTGATGCTCGTCAGGGGGGCGGAGCCTATGGAAAAACGCCA
GCAACGCGGCCTTTTTACGGTTCCTGGCCTTTTGCTGGCCTTTTGCTCACATGTTCTTTCCTGCGTTATC
CCCTGATTCTGTGGATAACCGTATTACCGCCTTTGAGTGAGCTGATACCGCTCGCCGCAGCCGAACGACC
GAGCGCAGCGAGTCAGTGAGCGAGGAAGCGGAAGAGCGCCTGATGCGGTATTTTCTCCTTACGCATCTGT
GCGGTATTTCACACCGCAATGGTGCACTCTCAGTACAATCTGCTCTGATGCCGCATAGTTAAGCCAGTAT
ACACTCCGCTATCGCTACGTGACTGGGTCATGGCTGCGCCCCGACACCCGCCAACACCCGCTGACGCGCC
CTGACGGGCTTGTCTGCTCCCGGCATCCGCTTACAGACAAGCTGTGACCGTCTCCGGGAGCTGCATGTGT
CAGAGGTTTTCACCGTCATCACCGAAACGCGCGAGGCAGCTGCGGTAAAGCTCATCAGCGTGGTCGTGAA
GCGATTCACAGATGTCTGCCTGTTCATCCGCGTCCAGCTCGTTGAGTTTCTCCAGAAGCGTTAATGTCTG
GCTTCTGATAAAGCGGGCCATGTTAAGGGCGGTTTTTTCCTGTTTGGTCACTGATGCCTCCGTGTAAGGG
GGATTTCTGTTCATGGGGGTAATGATACCGATGAAACGAGAGAGGATGCTCACGATACGGGTTACTGATG
ATGAACATGCCCGGTTACTGGAACGTTGTGAGGGTAAACAACTGGCGGTATGGATGCGGCGGGACCAGAG
AAAAATCACTCAGGGTCAATGCCAGCGCTTCGTTAATACAGATGTAGGTGTTCCACAGGGTAGCCAGCAG
CATCCTGCGATGCAGATCCGGAACATAATGGTGCAGGGCGCTGACTTCCGCGTTTCCAGACTTTACGAAA
CACGGAAACCGAAGACCATTCATGTTGTTGCTCAGGTCGCAGACGTTTTGCAGCAGCAGTCGCTTCACGT
TCGCTCGCGTATCGGTGATTCATTCTGCTAACCAGTAAGGCAACCCCGCCAGCCTAGCCGGGTCCTCAAC
GACAGGAGCACGATCATGCGCACCCGTGGGGCCGCCATGCCGGCGATAATGGCCTGCTTCTCGCCGAAAC
GTTTGGTGGCGGGACCAGTGACGAAGGCTTGAGCGAGGGCGTGCAAGATTCCGAATACCGCAAGCGACAG
GCCGATCATCGTCGCGCTCCAGCGAAAGCGGTCCTCGCCGAAAATGACCCAGAGCGCTGCCGGCACCTGT
CCTACGAGTTGCATGATAAAGAAGACAGTCATAAGTGCGGCGACGATAGTCATGCCCCGCGCCCACCGGA
AGGAGCTGACTGGGTTGAAGGCTCTCAAGGGCATCGGTCGAGATCCCGGTGCCTAATGAGTGAGCTAACT
TACATTAATTGCGTTGCGCTCACTGCCCGCTTTCCAGTCGGGAAACCTGTCGTGCCAGCTGCATTAATGA
ATCGGCCAACGCGCGGGGAGAGGCGGTTTGCGTATTGGGCGCCAGGGTGGTTTTTCTTTTCACCAGTGAG
ACGGGCAACAGCTGATTGCCCTTCACCGCCTGGCCCTGAGAGAGTTGCAGCAAGCGGTCCACGCTGGTTT
GCCCCAGCAGGCGAAAATCCTGTTTGATGGTGGTTAACGGCGGGATATAACATGAGCTGTCTTCGGTATC
GTCGTATCCCACTACCGAGATATCCGCACCAACGCGCAGCCCGGACTCGGTAATGGCGCGCATTGCGCCC
AGCGCCATCTGATCGTTGGCAACCAGCATCGCAGTGGGAACGATGCCCTCATTCAGCATTTGCATGGTTT
GTTGAAAACCGGACATGGCACTCCAGTCGCCTTCCCGTTCCGCTATCGGCTGAATTTGATTGCGAGTGAG
ATATTTATGCCAGCCAGCCAGACGCAGACGCGCCGAGACAGAACTTAATGGGCCCGCTAACAGCGCGATT
TGCTGGTGACCCAATGCGACCAGATGCTCCACGCCCAGTCGCGTACCGTCTTCATGGGAGAAAATAATAC
TGTTGATGGGTGTCTGGTCAGAGACATCAAGAAATAACGCCGGAACATTAGTGCAGGCAGCTTCCACAGC
AATGGCATCCTGGTCATCCAGCGGATAGTTAATGATCAGCCCACTGACGCGTTGCGCGAGAAGATTGTGC
ACCGCCGCTTTACAGGCTTCGACGCCGCTTCGTTCTACCATCGACACCACCACGCTGGCACCCAGTTGAT
CGGCGCGAGATTTAATCGCCGCGACAATTTGCGACGGCGCGTGCAGGGCCAGACTGGAGGTGGCAACGCC
AATCAGCAACGACTGTTTGCCCGCCAGTTGTTGTGCCACGCGGTTGGGAATGTAATTCAGCTCCGCCATC
GCCGCTTCCACTTTTTCCCGCGTTTTCGCAGAAACGTGGCTGGCCTGGTTCACCACGCGGGAAACGGTCT
GATAAGAGACACCGGCATACTCTGCGACATCGTATAACGTTACTGGTTTCACATTCACCACCCTGAATTG
ACTCTCTTCCGGGCGCTATCATGCCATACCGCGAAAGGTTTTGCGCCATTCGATGGTGTCCGGGATCTCG
ACGCTCTCCCTTATGCGACTCCTGCATTAGGAAGCAGCCCAGTAGTAGGTTGAGGCCGTTGAGCACCGCC
GCCGCAAGGAATGGTGCATGCAAGGAGATGGCGCCCAACAGTCCCCCGGCCACGGGGCCTGCCACCATAC
CCACGCCGAAACAAGCGCTCATGAGCCCGAAGTGGCGAGCCCGATCTTCCCCATCGGTGATGTCGGCGAT
ATAGGCGCCAGCAACCGCACCTGTGGCGCCGGTGATGCCGGCCACGATGCGTCCGGCGTAGAGGATCGAG
ATCTCGATCCCGCGAAATTAATACGACTCACTATAGGGGAATTGTGAGCGGATAACAATTCCCCTCTAGA
AATAATTTTGTTTAACTTTAAGAAGGAGATATACCATGGGCAGCAGCCATCATCATCATCATCACAGCAG
CGGCCTGGTGCCGCGCGGCAGCCATATGCGGCACGTACAAGAGGCACGGGCGGTGCCCGCCGAGCACGAG
GCCCGACCGGCCCCGGTGACCATGCCGGCGAACGGCTCGCCCTACCGCCTGGGAGCGGCGCTGTTGCAGT
CGCTCGCGCAGGAGATGAACGCGCTGGCCGAACAGGCGTCGGCGCTGCTGAGCATGCCACCGGAGAGCCT
GTCCCTGGACGCGGACGCCTTTGCCCAGATCGCCCGCAGAAACGTTCCACGCTGGCATTTCGCCATGCTG
AACGACACCGAGCGCAACACCGCGCTGATGACCGCCCTGGAGCGGGGCATCCCGGCGGGCGCGACCGTGC
TGGACATCGGCTCCGGCAGCGGGCTGCTGGCCATGGCCGCCGCCCGGGCCGGCGCCGGCCGGGTGTTCAC
CTGCGAGATGAACCCGCTGCTGGCCGAGATCGCCCGGAACGTCATCAGCGCGCACGGCATGTCCGACGTC
ATCACCGTCATCGGCAAGCCGTCCACCGCGCTGGACCCGGTGCGTGACCTCGGCGGACCGGTGGACGTCC
TGGTGTCGGAGATCGTCGACTGCGGACTGATCGGCGAGGGTCTGCTGCCCTCCGTGCGGCACGCCCGCGA
GCACCTGCTGAAGCCGGACGGGATCATGCTGCCCTCGGCGGCCCGGCTGCACGGCCGGCTGGTCAGCAGC
GATGAGGTGCTGAAGCTGAACCAGGTCACCACGGCCGGCGGCTTCGACGTCTCGCTGATGAACACGGTCG
CTACCCGCGGCCACTTCCCGGTCCGGCTCGACACCTGGCCGCACCGGTTCCTGTCCGAGGCGGCGCCGTT
GGTCGAGTTCGACCTGGCGCGGTCCGCGCTGGAGCCCGGCGAGCGCCCCCTCGCCCTGACCGCCACCGCC
GACGGCGAGGTCCAGGCCCTCGCGGTCTGGTTCGAGCTGGACATGGGCAGCGGCATCACCCTGTCCAACC
CGCCGGACAACCCCCGCTCGCACTGGATGCAGGGCTGGGTGCCGCTGGACAAGCCGGTGCCGGTCAAGGC
GGGGGAGACGCTCGCCCTGCGGCTCGGCTGGAGCGACTTCACCCTCCGCGTGAGCATCTGAAAGCTTGCG
GCCGCACTCGAGCACCACCACCACCACCACTGAGATCCGGCTGCTAACAAAGCCCGAAAGGAAGCTGAGT
TGGCTGCTGCCACCGCTGAGCAATAACTAGCATAACCCCTTGGGGCCTCTAAACGGGTCTTGAGGGGTTT
TTTGCTGAAAGGAGGAACTATATCCGGAT
Features (pLannotate 1.2.2; 20 found; start..end, strand, type, name):
     12..440     +  rep_origin     f1 ori (sequence partly withheld): f1 bacteriophage origin of replication; arrow indicates direction of (+) strand synthesis
    493..550     +  promoter       AmpR promoter (fragment): bla
    559..1374    -  CDS            KanR: aminoglycoside phosphotransferase; aph(3')-Ia; confers resistance to kanamycin in bacteria or G418 (Geneticin®) in eukaryotes
   1496..2084    +  rep_origin     ori: high-copy-number ColE1/pMB1/pBR322/pUC origin of replication
   2270..2409    -  misc_feature   bom: basis of mobility region from pBR322
   2511..2702    -  CDS            rop: Rop protein, which maintains plasmids at low copy number; rop
   2719..3099    +  CDS            YPB1_ECOLX: Protein predicted: Swiss-Prot protein existence level 4. From Escherichia coli.
   3171..3462    -  CDS            TcR (fragment): tetracycline efflux protein; tet; confers resistance to tetracycline
   3477..3498    -  protein_bind   CAP binding site: CAP binding activates transcription in the presence of cAMP. E. coli catabolite activator protein
   3511..4593    -  CDS            lacI: lac repressor; lacI; The lac repressor binds to the lac operator to inhibit transcription in E. coli. This inhibition can be relieved by adding lactose or isopropyl-β-D-thiogalactopyranoside (IPTG).
   4594..4671    -  promoter       lacI promoter: lacI
   4679..4958    -  CDS            TcR (fragment): tetracycline efflux protein; tet; confers resistance to tetracycline
   4980..4998    +  promoter       T7 promoter: promoter for bacteriophage T7 RNA polymerase
   4999..5023    +  protein_bind   lac operator: The lac repressor binds to the lac operator to inhibit transcription in E. coli. This inhibition can be relieved by adding lactose or isopropyl-β-D-thiogalactopyranoside (IPTG). lac repressor encoded by lacI
   5038..5060    +  RBS            RBS: efficient ribosome binding site from bacteriophage T7 gene 10 (Olins and Rangwala, 1989)
   5079..5095    +  CDS            capTEV™ (fragment): composite tag for in vivo biotinylation, TEV protease cleavage, and 6xHis tagging
   5106..5123    +  CDS            thrombin site: thrombin recognition and cleavage site
   6234..6251    +  CDS            9xHis (fragment): 9xHis affinity tag
   6261..6310    +  CDS            SET1 (fragment): solubility-enhancement tag derived from T7 phage gene 10B
   6318..6365    +  terminator     T7 terminator: transcription terminator for bacteriophage T7 RNA polymerase
