[The description below was written by a language model from this plasmid's Addgene catalogue record and pLannotate feature annotations shown in this document.]
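Description:
pET28a-SznE is a bacterial expression plasmid built on the pET28a backbone for producing SznE, a protein encoded by the sznE gene of Streptomyces achromogenes subsp. streptozoticus, in E. coli. The roughly 1.1 kb coding sequence was inserted between the NdeI and HindIII sites, both of which remain intact, giving a construct of about 6.4 kb. The plasmid is selected with kanamycin through an aminoglycoside phosphotransferase gene. It replicates from a ColE1/pMB1-type origin accompanied by the pBR322 bom region and the rop gene. The catalogue lists it as high copy, although rop normally moderates copy number. An f1 origin is also present, which permits single-stranded DNA production.

Expression is driven by a T7 promoter followed directly by a lac operator and the strong phage T7 gene 10 ribosome binding site, with a T7 terminator downstream. The plasmid carries its own lacI gene and promoter, so transcription stays repressed until it is relieved by IPTG or lactose, and it requires a host that supplies T7 RNA polymerase. Upstream of the insert, the annotation detects a His-tag fragment (labelled as part of a composite tag) and a thrombin cleavage site. With NdeI cloning, this is consistent with an N-terminal, thrombin-removable His tag for affinity purification. A second His-tag fragment lies downstream of the insert, but the record does not indicate whether it is translated, which would depend on whether the insert retains a stop codon. The small tetracycline-resistance, CAP site and solubility-tag fragments appear to be backbone remnants or annotation matches rather than functional parts. The associated publication concerns streptozotocin biosynthesis, so the plasmid most likely served to make recombinant SznE for study in that context.
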