Addgene plasmid #139282: pET28a-SznE
Purpose: expresses SznE in E. coli
Depositing lab: Emily Balskus. Depositing organization: Harvard University. Publication: An N-nitrosating metalloenzyme constructs the pharmacophore of streptozotocin. Ng TL, Rohac R, Mitchell AJ, Boal AK, Balskus EP. Nature. 2019 Feb;566(7742):94-99. doi: 10.1038/s41586-019-0894-z. Epub 2019 Feb 6. PubMed 30728519.
Backbone
  Vector backbone: pET28a
  Backbone size w/o insert (bp): 5308
  Total vector size (bp): 6394
  Vector type: Bacterial Expression
Growth in bacteria
  Bacterial resistance: Kanamycin, 50 μg/mL
  Growth temperature: 37°C
  Growth strain: DH5alpha
  Copy number: High Copy
Gene/Insert
  Gene/Insert name: sznE
  Species: Streptomyces achromogenes subsp. streptozoticus
  Insert size (bp): 1086
  GenBank ID: MK291259.1
  Promoter: T7
  Cloning method: Restriction Enzyme; 5′ cloning site NdeI (not destroyed); 3′ cloning site HindIII (not destroyed)
  Sequencing primers: 5′ T7; 3′ T7 Rev
Terms and licenses: Academic/Nonprofit Terms; Industry Terms: Not Available to Industry
How to cite: pET28a-SznE was a gift from Emily Balskus (Addgene plasmid # 139282 ; http://n2t.net/addgene:139282 ; RRID:Addgene_139282)
